>Addgene plasmid #219907 | pCfb13234 | addgene full sequence | sequence record 435381 | Addgene NGS Result
TTCGTAGATAATGGAATACAAATGGATATCCAGAGTATACACATGGATAGTATACACTGACACGACAATT
CTGTATCTCTTTATGTTAACTACTGTGAGGCATTAAATAGAGCTTGATATATAAAATGTTACATTTCACA
GTCTGAACTTTTGCAGATTACCTAATTTGGTAAGATATTAATTATGAACTGAAAGTTGATGGCATCCCTA
AATTTGATGCAACGGAATGCGTGCGATAGTGAATCATTGCTAACAGATCAAGTAATCGTATCAATCGTTC
CACGTCTTATCCAGACTCGATTTCCGCCCTAACCTAAGGAAACTGCTGAGTAATTTCGAGGTTGGTTCCT
AACAAAAGCCAAGAAACGCGCCGATGGTTTAGTGGTAAAATCCATCGTTGCCATCGATGGGCCCCCGGTT
CGATTCCGGGTCGGCGCAGTATCACGGTTAGAGGTGTGGTTTTAGAGCTAGAAATAGCAAGTTAAAATAA
GGCTAGTCCGTTATCAACTTGAAAAAGTGGCACCGAGTCGGTGGTGCTTTTTTTGTGTGGGTACGGTCTC
ATGCTCCTTATGTAAGGGTTGGAAATCAGTTCCCATGGCCCTTGACACAAGAAACCTTGCTTGCAGGCAT
GCCAGAGATAAAAAAAAATTGAATGTGTACAGTAATTATTAATAAGGATGCCGTTGAAACTCTACTAAAA
AGTGTATCGTAATTTGAGAGACTGAAGAGCTCTTCAATGGCAGACCCAAGCGCTATGGAAGTCGACACAC
CTGTTGAGCAGGTCGAGGAAGGTGAGTATTGCGTCTTGTTTCCCCCCCAACAACACTAACACAGTCATCG
AGAAGCCCAAAAAGTCGGCTAAGAAGCGATTAGAAGTCAAGAAGGTGAGTACTACAGTATCGCGTGCATT
CGCGGCCGCATTTAAATCCCCACTTCAGAAGTTCCTATACTTTCTAGAGAATAGGAACTTCACTATAGAG
TCGAATAAGGGCGACACCCCATAATTAGCCCGGGCGAAAGGCCCAGTCTTTCGACTGAGCCTTTCGTTTT
ATTTGATGCCTGGCAGTTCCCTACTCTCGCATGGGGAGTCCCCACACTACCATCGGCGCTACGGCGTTTC
ACTTCTGAGTTCGGCATGGGGTCAGGTGGGACCACCGCGCTACTGCCGCCAGGCAAACAAGGGGTGTTAT
GAGCCATATTCAGGTATAAATGGGCTCGCGATAATGTTCAGAATTGGTTAATTGGTTGTAACACTGACCC
CTATTTGTTTATTTTTCTAAATACATTCAAATATGTATCCGCTCATGAGACAATAACCCTGATAAATGCT
TCAATAATATTGAAAAAGGAAGAATATGAGTATTCAACATTTCCGTGTCGCCCTTATTCCCTTTTTTGCG
GCATTTTGCCTTCCTGTTTTTGCTCACCCAGAAACGCTGGTGAAAGTAAAAGATGCTGAAGATCAGTTGG
GTGCACGAGTGGGTTACATCGAACTGGATCTCAACAGCGGTAAGATCCTTGAGAGTTTTCGCCCCGAAGA
ACGTTTTCCAATGATGAGCACTTTTAAAGTTCTGCTATGTGGCGCGGTATTATCCCGTATTGACGCCGGG
CAAGAGCAACTCGGTCGCCGCATACACTATTCTCAGAATGACTTGGTTGAGTACTCACCAGTCACAGAAA
AGCATCTTACGGATGGCATGACAGTAAGAGAATTATGCAGTGCTGCCATAACCATGAGTGATAACACTGC
GGCCAACTTACTTCTGACAACGATCGGAGGACCGAAGGAGCTAACCGCTTTTTTGCACAACATGGGGGAT
CATGTAACTCGCCTTGATCGTTGGGAACCGGAGCTGAATGAAGCCATACCAAACGACGAGCGTGACACCA
CGATGCCTGTAGCGATGGCAACAACGTTGCGCAAACTATTAACTGGCGAACTACTTACTCTAGCTTCCCG
GCAACAATTAATAGACTGGATGGAGGCGGATAAAGTTGCAGGACCACTTCTGCGCTCGGCCCTTCCGGCT
GGCTGGTTTATTGCTGATAAATCCGGAGCCGGTGAGCGTGGTTCTCGCGGTATCATCGCAGCGCTGGGGC
CAGATGGTAAGCCCTCCCGTATCGTAGTTATCTACACGACGGGGAGTCAGGCAACTATGGATGAACGAAA
TAGACAGATCGCTGAGATAGGTGCCTCACTGATTAAGCATTGGTAAGCAGAGCATTACGCTGACTTGACG
GGACGGCGCAAGCTCATGACCAAAATCCCTTAACGTGAGTTACGCGCGCGTCGTTCCACTGAGCGTCAGA
CCCCGTAGAAAAGATCAAAGGATCTTCTTGAGATCCTTTTTTTCTGCGCGTAATCTGCTGCTTGCAAACA
AAAAAACCACCGCTACCAGCGGTGGTTTGTTTGCCGGATCAAGAGCTACCAACTCTTTTTCCGAAGGTAA
CTGGCTTCAGCAGAGCGCAGATACCAAATACTGTTCTTCTAGTGTAGCCGTAGTTAGCCCACCACTTCAA
GAACTCTGTAGCACCGCCTACATACCTCGCTCTGCTAATCCTGTTACCAGTGGCTGCTGCCAGTGGCGAT
AAGTCGTGTCTTACCGGGTTGGACTCAAGACGATAGTTACCGGATAAGGCGCAGCGGTCGGGCTGAACGG
GGGGTTCGTGCACACAGCCCAGCTTGGAGCGAACGACCTACACCGAACTGAGATACCTACAGCGTGAGCT
ATGAGAAAGCGCCACGCTTCCCGAAGGGAGAAAGGCGGACAGGTATCCGGTAAGCGGCAGGGTCGGAACA
GGAGAGCGCACGAGGGAGCTTCCAGGGGGAAACGCCTGGTATCTTTATAGTCCTGTCGGGTTTCGCCACC
TCTGACTTGAGCGTCGATTTTTGTGATGCTCGTCAGGGGGGCGGAGCCTATGGAAAAACGCCAGCAACGC
GGCCTTTTTACGGTTCCTGGCCTTTTGCTGGCCTTTTGCTCACATGTTCTTTCCTGCGTTATCCCCTGAT
TCTGTGGATAACCGTATTACCGCCTTTGAGTGAGCTGATACCGCTCGCCGCAGCCGAACGACCGAGCGCA
GCGAGTCAGTGAGCGAGGAAGCGGAAGGCGAGAGTAGGGAACTGCCAGGCATCAAACTAAGCAGAAGGCC
CCTGACGGATGGCCTTTTTGCGTTTCTACAAACTCTTTCTGTGTTGTAAAACGACGGCCAGTCTTAAGCT
CGGGCCCCCTGGGCGGTTCTGATAACGAGTAATCGTTAATCCGCAAATAACGTAAAAACCCGCTTCGGCG
GGTTTTTTTATGGGGGGAGTTTAGGGAAAGAGCATTTGTCAGAATATTTAAGGGCGCCTGTCACTTTGCT
TGATATATGAGAATTATTTAACCTTATAAATGAGAAAAAAGCAACGCACTTTAAATAAGATACGTTGCTT
TTTCGATTGATGAACACCTATAATTAAACTATTCATCTATTATTTATGATTTTTTGTATATACAATATTT
CTAGTTTGTTAAAGAGAATTAAGAAAATAAATCTCGAAAATAATAAAGGGAAAATCAGTTTTTGATATCA
AAATTATACATGTCAACGATAATACAAAATATAATACAAACTATAAGATGTTATCAGTATTTATTATGCA
TTTAGAATAAATTTTGTGTCGCCCTTATTCGACTCACTATAGAAGTTCCTATTCTCTAGAAAGTATAGGA
ACTTCACTTCATTTTATTTAAATTTGCGGCCGCTATGTCTGATAAAAGGATGTAACATAGGCAAGCTGCT
CGTGAGTGTTGAGTACGAACCTTAGATCCAAATCACCCGCACCCACGGATATACTTGCTTGAATATACAG
TAGTAAGGAGTTTGGCGCCCGTTTTTTCGAGCCCCACACGTTTCGGTGAGTATGAGCGGCGGCAGATTCG
AGCGTTTCCGGTTTCCGCGGCTGGACGAGAGCCCATGATGGGGGCTCCCACCACCAGCAATCAGGGCCCT
GATTACACACCCACCTGTAATGTCATGCTGTTCATCGTGGTTAATGCTGCTGTGTGCTGTGTGTGTGTGT
TGTTTGGCGCTCATTGTTGCGTTATGCAGCGTACACCACAATATTGGAAGCTTATTAGCCTTTCTATTTT
TTCGTTTGCAAGGCTTAACAACATTGCTGTGGAGAGGGATGGGGATATGGAGGCCGCTGGAGGGAGTCGG
AGAGGCGTTTTGGAGCGGCTTGGCCTGGCGCCCAGCTCGCGAAACGCACCTAGGACCCTTTGGCACGCCG
AAATGTGCCACTTTTCAGTCTAGTAACGCCTTACCTACGTCATTCCATGCATGCATGTTTGCGCCTTTTT
TCCCTTGCCCTTGATCGCCACACAGTACAGTGCACTGTACAGTGGAGGTTTTGGGGGGGTCTTAGATGGG
AGCTAAAAGCGGCCTAGCGGTACACTAGTGGGATTGTATGGAGTGGCATGGAGCCTAGGTGGAGCCTGAC
AGGACGCACGACCGGCTAGCCCGTGACAGACGATGGGTGGCTCCTGTTGTCCACCGCGTACAAATGTTTG
GGCCAAAGTCTTGTCAGCCTTGCTTGCGAACCTAATTCCCAATTTTGTCACTTCGCACCCCCATTGATCG
AGCCCTAACCCCTGCCCATCAGGCAATCCAATTAAGCTCGCATTGTCTGCCTTGTTTAGTTTGGCTCCTG
CCCGTTTCGGCGTCCACTTGCACAAACACAAACAAGCATTATATATAAGGCTCGTCTCTCCCTCCCAACC
ACACTCACTTTTTTGCCCGTCTTCCCTTGCTAACACAAAAGTCAAGAACACAAACAACCACCCCAACCCC
CTTACACACAAGACATATCTACAGCAATGGGTAAAAAGCCTGAACTCACCGCGACGTCTGTCGAGAAGTT
TCTGATCGAAAAGTTCGACAGCGTCTCCGACCTGATGCAGCTCTCGGAGGGCGAAGAATCTCGTGCTTTC
AGCTTCGATGTAGGAGGGCGTGGATATGTCCTGCGGGTAAATAGCTGCGCCGATGGTTTCTACAAAGATC
GTTATGTTTATCGGCACTTTGCATCGGCCGCGCTCCCGATTCCGGAAGTGCTTGACATTGGGGAATTCAG
CGAGAGCCTGACCTATTGCATCTCCCGCCGTGCACAGGGTGTCACGTTGCAAGACCTGCCTGAAACCGAA
CTGCCCGCTGTTCTGCAGCCGGTCGCGGAGGCAATGGATGCCATTGCTGCGGCCGATCTTAGCCAGACGA
GCGGGTTCGGCCCATTCGGACCGCAAGGAATCGGTCAATACACTACATGGCGTGATTTCATATGCGCGAT
TGCTGATCCCCATGTGTATCACTGGCAAACTGTGATGGACGACACCGTCAGTGCGTCCGTCGCGCAGGCT
CTCGATGAGCTGATGCTTTGGGCCGAGGACTGCCCCGAAGTCCGGCACCTCGTGCACGCGGATTTCGGCT
CCAACAATGTCCTGACGGACAATGGCCGCATAACAGCGGTCATTGACTGGAGCGAGGCGATGTTCGGGGA
TTCCCAATACGAGGTCGCCAACATCTTCTTCTGGAGGCCGTGGTTGGCTTGTATGGAGCAGCAGACGCGC
TACTTCGAGCGGAGGCATCCGGAGCTTGCAGGATCGCCGCGGCTCCGGGCGTATATGCTCCGCATTGGTC
TTGACCAACTCTATCAGAGCTTGGTTGACGGCAATTTCGATGATGCAGCTTGGGCGCAGGGTCGATGCGA
CGCAATCGTCCGATCCGGAGCCGGGACTGTCGGGCGTACACAAATCGCCCGCAGAAGCGCGGCCGTCTGG
ACCGATGGCTGTGTAGAAGTACTCGCCGATAGTGGAAACCGACGCCCCAGCACTCGTCCGAGGGCAAAGG
AATAATCATGTAATTAGTTATGTCACGCTTACATTCACGCCCTCCCCCCACATCCGCTCTAACCGAAAAG
GAAGGAGTTAGACAACCTGAAGTCTAGGTCCCTATTTATTTTTTTATAGTTATGTTAGTATTAAGAACGT
TATTTATATTTCAAATTTTTCTTTTTTTTCTGTACAGACGCGTGTACGCATGTAACATTATACTGAAAAC
CTTGCTTGAGAAGGTTTTGGGACGCTCGAGCAGGCTTGGAGGCGACGTGGCAGTGGCTCGCGGGAGGATC
GGCGGGAAACTCCGGGATATCCGTCGAGAGTTTACACGTGAATGGGCAGCGCAATCCGTTGACGACGATA
CGACTGGCAAAGTAGCGACGATACCTGCCAGACAGGTGACATGTGCAGGCCGCACTAACAAGGAAACGGG
CGCTGGGGGGGGCGGGCTTCTAGACTTTGCCCTTGAACAGGAATCTAGTGGGGGCTTGTCTTTCCGCCAA
TGGGGGAGCGCCTGTTGAGCGACCGTGCATGCTGGAACGCCAAGTGTATGTACAGCTGGTGGTCTCGCAG
CGGTATGTGACGGGACTTACATCTCTCGTTTTTTCATGACCACGTTTTCACAGGCTCGGAGGTACGTTAA
AGTTTTGAAGGCTGCATCTGAACCGAGGTATGGGGGAGTTTGAACAGCAACAGTGTTGGGGCTGAGGGGG
CCAAGATCGGGGCAAGCAGAGGTCTTAGATCAATTGTGGGGATCCCAAAGGGCTCGTTATCACCTTTTTC
CACCCAATTCGGGTCCCAATTGATCCACTACTGGCTTGCCCAAGTTACCCCAGAAATGCCGCCCCGGATT
TCTCCAAAAACCTAATAAGCTTCATGGAACTTGGTGGAAGTGACTTTCTACAGAGTGGAGAGAACCGTGG
ACACGTGGCAATGGCGCTGACCGTGTCCCCGAGCCGAATCGACGTGAGGGGAGAACGGAGTATCTGCGGT
CATGTGACCTTCCAGAGCGGCGTCGCCAGTGTGCACGCGGTGACCCCCAGTTTGGGTCTCTGTCACACGC
ATACTACCTCGGCTCTCCACATGCTGAACTTTATCTTTCGTGGGGATCATACCGAAAGTTGCAACTACCA
GGTGTATATAAAGCCTGGTAGACTCCCCCCACTTTGGACCTCATCCAACCAAGACACACAAAAATGGACC
GACTTAACAACCTCGCCACCCAGCTCGAGCAGAACCCCGCCAA
Features (pLannotate 1.2.2; 14 found; start..end, strand, type, name):
    367..437     +  ncRNA          tRNA: Accession: RF00005 - tRNA
    459..533     +  misc_RNA       gRNA scaffold: guide RNA scaffold for the Streptococcus pyogenes CRISPR/Cas9 system
    938..971     -  protein_bind   FRT (minimal): supports FLP-mediated excision but not integration (Turan and Bode, 2011) FLP recombinase from the Saccharomyces cerevisiae 2μ plasmid
   1015..1055    -  terminator     rrnB T1 terminator (fragment): transcription terminator T1 from the E. coli rrnB gene
   1057..1172    -  ncRNA          5S rRNA: Accession: RF00001 - 5S ribosomal RNA
   1203..1227    +  CDS            KanR (fragment): aminoglycoside phosphotransferase; aph(3')-Ia; confers resistance to kanamycin
   1257..1353    +  promoter       AmpR promoter (fragment): bla
   1356..2216    +  CDS            AmpR: β-lactamase; bla; confers resistance to ampicillin, carbenicillin, and related antibiotics
   2338..2926    +  rep_origin     ori: high-copy-number ColE1/pMB1/pBR322/pUC origin of replication
   3151..3168    +  terminator     rrnB T2 terminator (fragment): transcription terminator T2 from the E. coli rrnB gene
   3193..3212    -  CDS            lacZα (fragment): LacZα fragment of β-galactosidase; lacZ fragment
   3682..3715    +  protein_bind   FRT (minimal): supports FLP-mediated excision but not integration (Turan and Bode, 2011) FLP recombinase from the Saccharomyces cerevisiae 2μ plasmid
   4863..5884    +  CDS            HygR (fragment): aminoglycoside phosphotransferase from E. coli; aph(4)-Ia; confers resistance to hygromycin
   5886..6119    +  terminator     CYC1 terminator (fragment): S. cerevisiae CYC1; transcription terminator for CYC1
