[The description below was written by a language model from this plasmid's Addgene catalogue record and pLannotate feature annotations shown in this document.]
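Description:
pCfb13234 is a 7.1 kb yeast plasmid for genome editing in Yarrowia lipolytica. It is the TUNEYALI "base plasmid" for the transcription factor designated TF44 (locus YALI1_B22561g). It is built on the depositing lab's own backbone, assembled by Gibson cloning, and propagated in E. coli as a high-copy plasmid using a ColE1/pUC-type origin and the β-lactamase (AmpR) gene for ampicillin selection. Selection in yeast is by hygromycin. The annotation shows a hygromycin phosphotransferase coding sequence followed by a CYC1 terminator, but no promoter for this marker is annotated. No yeast replication origin or centromeric element is annotated either, so the record does not show how the plasmid is maintained in Yarrowia.

The functional payload is a guide RNA cassette plus homology arms matching the TF44 locus. The feature table shows a tRNA element immediately upstream of a short gap and a Streptococcus pyogenes Cas9 gRNA scaffold. This layout fits the common tRNA-fused design, in which the tRNA supports expression and processing of the guide, although the record does not say so. No Cas9 gene is annotated, so the nuclease presumably comes from the host strain or another construct. The homology arms themselves are not annotated. Two minimal FRT sites in opposite orientations are detected, along with small remnants of rrnB terminators, 5S rRNA, KanR and lacZα that appear to be backbone carry-over. The record gives no role for any of these.

According to the depositor, the plasmid can be used in two ways. Promoters can be inserted by Golden Gate assembly to build libraries that retune TF44 expression at its native locus, or the plasmid can be used directly to knock TF44 out. Both uses support high-throughput metabolic engineering by gene expression tuning.
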