Addgene plasmid #219907: pCfb13234
Purpose: The base plasmid of TUNEYALI for TF44
Depositing lab: Irina Borodina. Depositing organization: Danmarks Tekniske Universitet. Publication: High-throughput metabolic engineering of Yarrowia lipolytica through gene expression tuning. Jiang W, Wang S, Ahlheit D, Fumagalli T, Yang Z, Ramanathan S, Jiang X, Weber T, Dahlin J, Borodina I. Proc Natl Acad Sci U S A. 2025 Jun 10;122(23):e2426686122. doi: 10.1073/pnas.2426686122. Epub 2025 Jun 3. PubMed 40460129.
Backbone
  Vector backbone: Our own backbone
  Vector type: Yeast Expression
  Selectable markers: Hygromycin
Growth in bacteria
  Bacterial resistance: Ampicillin, 100 μg/mL
  Growth temperature: 37°C
  Growth strain: DH5alpha
  Copy number: High Copy
Gene/Insert
  Gene/Insert name: Contains gRNA targeting TF44 (YALI1_B22561g) and homologous arm matching TF44
  gRNA/shRNA sequence: GTATCACGGTTAGAGGTGTG
  Species: Yarrowia lipolytica
  Cloning method: Gibson Cloning
Terms and licenses: Academic/Nonprofit Terms; Industry Terms: Not Available to Industry
Depositor comments: This plasmid contains gRNA targeting TF44 (YALI1_B22561g) and homologous arm matching TF44, which can be used for library construction by inserting promoters using a golden gate or directly knocking TF44 out.
How to cite: pCfb13234 was a gift from Irina Borodina (Addgene plasmid # 219907 ; http://n2t.net/addgene:219907 ; RRID:Addgene_219907)
